>Addgene plasmid #212657 | pPB_EF1a_Gag-EIF4E | addgene full sequence | sequence record 420223 | Addgene NGS Result
CGCGCCTCGTTCATTCACGTTTTTGAACCCGTGGAGGACGGGCAGACTCGCGGTGCAAATGTGTTTTACA
GCGTGATGGAGCAGATGAAGATGCTCGACACGCTGCAGAACACGCAGCTAGATTAACCCTAGAAAGATAA
TCATATTGTGACGTACGTTAAAGATAATCATGTGTAAAATTGACGCATGTGTTTTATCGGTCTGTATATC
GAGGTTTATTTATTAATTTGAATAGATATTAAGTTTTATTATATTTACACTTACATACTAATAATAAATT
CAACAAACAATTTATTTATGTTTATTTATTTATTAAAAAAAACAAAAACTCAAAATTTCTTCTATAAAGT
AACAAAACTTTTATGAGGGACAGCCCCCCCCCAAAGCCCCCAGGGATGTAATTACGTCCCTCCCCCGCTA
GGGGGCAGCAGCGAGCCGCCCGGGGCTCCGCTCCGGTCCGGCGCTCCCCCCGCATCCCCGAGCCGGCAGC
GTGCGGGGACAGCCCGGGCACGGGGAAGGTGGCACGGGATCGCTTTCCTCTGAACGCTTCTCGCTGCTCT
TTGAGCCTGCAGACACCTGGGGGGATACGGGGAAAAGGCCTCCACCATAAAGATGGTTAATTAACCCACC
CAAGATCTGGATCGATAAGCTTGATATCGAATTCGGGAGGTGGTCCCTGCAGTTACGCCAATGATAACCC
CCGCCAGAAAAATCTTAGTAGCCTTCCCTTTTTGTTTTCCGTGCCCCAACTCGGCGGATTGACTCGGCCC
CTTCCGGAAACACCCGAATCAACTTCTAGTCAAATTATTGTTCACGCCGCAATGACCCACCCCTGGCCCG
CGTCTGTGGAACTGACCCCTGGTGTACAGGAGAGTTCGCTGCTGAAAGTGGTCCCAAAGGGGTACTAGTT
TTTAAGCTCCCAACTCCCCCTCCCCCAGCGTCTGGAGGATTCCACACCCTCGCACCGCAGGGGCGAGGAA
GTGGGCGGAGTCCGGTTTTGGCGCCAGCCGCTGAGGCTGCCAAGCAGAAAAGCCACCGCTGAGGAGACTC
CGGTCACTGTCCTCGCCCCGCCTCCCCCTTCCCTCCCCTTGGGGACCACCGGGCGCCACGCCGCGAACGG
TAAGTGCCGCGGTCGTCGGCGCCTCCGCCCTCCCCCTAGGGCCCCAATTCCCAGCGGGCGCGGCGCGCGG
CCCCGCGCGCAGCTCCCGGCTCCCTCCCCCTTCGGATGTGGCTTGAGCTGTAGGCGCGGAGTCCTGCAGC
CCCGATAAAATAAAAGATTTTATTTAGTCTCCAGAAAAAGGGGGGAATGAAAGACCCCACCTGTAGGTTT
GGCAATCTTGAAAGGAGTGGGAATTAGCTCCGGTGCCCGTCAGTGGGCAGAGCGCACATCGCCCACAGTC
CCCGAGAAGTTGGGGGGAGGGGTCGGCAATTGATCCGGTGCCTAGAGAAGGTGGCGCGGGGTAAACTGGG
AAAGTGATGTCGTGTACTGGCTCCGCCTTTTTCCCGAGGGTGGGGGAGAACCGTATATAAGTGCAGTAGT
CGCCGTGAACGTTCTTTTTCGCAACGGGTTTGCCGCCAGAACACAGGTAAGTGCCGTGTGTGGTTCCCGC
GGGCCTGGCCTCTTTACGGGTTATGGCCCTTGCGTGCCTTGAATTACTTCCACCTGGCTGCAGTACGTGA
TTCTTGATCCCGAACTTCGGGTTGGAAGTGGGTGGGAGAGTTCGAGGCCTTGCGCTTAAGGAGCCCCTTC
GCCTCGTGCTTGAGTTGAGGCCTGGCCTGGGCGCTGGGGCCGCCGCGTGCGAATCTGGTGGCACCTTCGC
GCCTGTCTCGCTGCTTTCGATAAGTCTCTAGCCATTTAAAATTTTTGATGACCTGCTGCGACGCTTTTTT
TCTGGCAAGATAGTCTTGTAAATGCGGGCCAAGATCTGCACACTGGTATTTCGGTTTTTGGGGCCGCGGG
CGGCGACGGGGCCCGTGCGTCCCAGCGCACATGTTCGGCGAGGCGGGGCCTGCGAGCGCGGCCACCGAGA
ATCGGACGGGGGTAGTCTCAAGCTGGCCGGCCTGCTCTGGTGCCTGGCCTCGCGCCGCCGTGTATCGCCC
CGCCCTGGGCGGCAAGGCTGGCCCGGTCGGCACCAGTTGCGTGAGCGGAAAGATGGCCGCTTCCCGGCCC
TGCTGCAGGGAGCTCAAAATGGAGGACGCGGCGCTCGGGAGAGCGGGCGGGTGAGTCACCCACACAAAGG
AAAAGGGCCTTTCCGTCCTCAGCCGTCGCTTCATGTGACTCCACGGAGTACCGGGCGCCGTCCAGGCACC
TCGATTAGTTCTCGAGCTTTTGGAGTACGTCGTCTTTAGGTTGGGGGGAGGGGTTTTATGCGATGGAGTT
TCCCCACACTGAGTGGGTGGAGACTGAAGTTAGGCCAGCTTGGCACTTGATGTAATTCTCCTTGGAATTT
GCCCTTTTTGAGTTTGGATCTTGGTTCATTCTCAAGCCTCAGACAGTGGTTCAAAGTTTTTTTCTTCCAT
TTCAGGTGTCGTGACGTACGGCCACCATGGGCCAGACTGTTACCACTCCCTTAAGTTTGACCTTAGGTCA
CTGGAAAGATGTCGAGCGGATCGCTCACAACCAGTCGGTAGATGTCAAGAAGAGACGTTGGGTTACCTTC
TGCTCTGCAGAATGGCCAACCTTTAACGTCGGATGGCCGCGAGACGGCACCTTTAACCGAGACCTCATCA
CCCAGGTTAAGATCAAGGTCTTTTCACCTGGCCCGCATGGACACCCAGACCAGGTCCCCTACATCGTGAC
CTGGGAAGCCTTGGCTTTTGACCCCCCTCCCTGGGTCAAGCCCTTTGTACACCCTAAGCCTCCGCCTCCT
CTTCCTCCATCCGCCCCGTCTCTCCCCCTTGAACCTCCTCGTTCGACCCCGCCTCGATCCTCCCTTTATC
CAGCCCTCACTCCTTCTCTAGGCGCCAAACCTAAACCTCAAGTTCTTTCTGACAGTGGGGGGCCGCTCAT
CGACCTACTTACAGAAGACCCCCCGCCTTATAGGGACCCAAGACCACCCCCTTCCGACAGGGACGGAAAT
GGTGGAGAAGCGACCCCTGCGGGAGAGGCACCGGACCCCTCCCCAATGGCATCTCGCCTACGTGGGAGAC
GGGAGCCCCCTGTGGCCGACTCCACTACCTCGCAGGCATTCCCCCTCCGCGCAGGAGGAAACGGACAGCT
TCAATACTGGCCGTTCTCCTCTTCTGACCTTTACAACTGGAAAAATAATAACCCTTCTTTTTCTGAAGAT
CCAGGTAAACTGACAGCTCTGATCGAGTCTGTCCTCATCACCCATCAGCCCACCTGGGACGACTGTCAGC
AGCTGTTGGGGACTCTGCTGACCGGAGAAGAAAAACAACGGGTGCTCTTAGAGGCTAGAAAGGCGGTGCG
GGGCGATGATGGGCGCCCCACTCAACTGCCCAATGAAGTCGATGCCGCTTTTCCCCTCGAGCGCCCAGAC
TGGGATTACACCACCCAGGCAGGTAGGAACCACCTAGTCCACTATCGCCAGTTGCTCCTAGCGGGTCTCC
AAAACGCGGGCAGAAGCCCCACCAATTTGGCCAAGGTAAAAGGAATAACACAAGGGCCCAATGAGTCTCC
CTCGGCCTTCCTAGAGAGACTTAAGGAAGCCTATCGCAGGTACACTCCTTATGACCCTGAGGACCCAGGG
CAAGAAACTAATGTGTCTATGTCTTTCATTTGGCAGTCTGCCCCAGACATTGGGAGAAAGTTAGAGAGGT
TAGAAGATTTAAAAAACAAGACGCTTGGAGATTTGGTTAGAGAGGCAGAAAAGATCTTTAATAAACGAGA
AACCCCGGAAGAAAGAGAGGAACGTATCAGGAGAGAAACAGAGGAAAAAGAAGAACGCCGTAGGACAGAG
GATGAGCAGAAAGAGAAAGAAAGAGATCGTAGGAGACATAGAGAGATGAGCAAGCTATTGGCCACTGTCG
TTAGTGGACAGAAACAGGATAGACAGGGAGGAGAACGAAGGAGGTCCCAACTCGATCGCGACCAGTGTGC
CTACTGCAAAGAAAAGGGGCACTGGGCTAAAGATTGTCCCAAGAAACCACGAGGACCTCGGGGACCAAGA
CCGCAGGGATCAGGATCAGGATCAGGATCAGGATCT
[651 nt withheld, positions 4167-4817]
GGATCCGGCGCAACAAACTTCTCTCTGCTGAAACAAGCCGGAGATGTCGAAGAGAATCCTGGACCGGTCA
GCAAGGGCGAGGAGGACAACGCCTCTCTCCCAGCGACACACGAGTTACACATCTTTGGCTCCATCAACGG
TGTGGACTTCGACCTCGTGGGTCAGGGCACCGGCAATCCAAACGACGGTTACGAGGAGCTCAACCTCAAG
TCCACCAAGGGCGACCTCCAGTTCTCCCCCTGGATTCTGGTCCCTCATATCGGGTACGGCTTCCATCAGT
ACCTGCCCTACCCAGACGGGATGTCGCCTTTCCAGGCCGCCATGGTGGACGGCTCCGGATACCAAGTCCA
TCGCACAATGCAGTTCGAAGACGGTGCCTCCCTTACTGTCAACTACCGCTACACCTACGAGGGAAGCCAC
ATCAAAGGAGAGGCCCAGGTCAAGGGGACTGGTTTCCCTGCCGACGGTCCTGTCCTCACCAACTCGCTCA
CCGCTGCGGACTGGTGCAGGTCGAAGAAGACTTACCCCAACGACAAAACCATCATCAGTACCTTCAAGTG
GAGTTACACCACTGGAAACGGCAAGCGCTACCGGAGCACTGCGCGGACCACCTACACCTTTGCCAAGCCA
ATGGCGGCCAACTATCTCAAGAACCAGCCGATGTACGTGTTCCGCAAGACGGAGCTCAAGCACTCCAAGA
CCGAGCTCAACTTCAAGGAGTGGCAAAAGGCCTTTACCGACGTCATGGGCATGGACGAGCTCTACAAGTA
ACAATCAACCTCTGGATTACAAAATTTGTGGTTAACTAACTAAACTTGTTTATTGCAGCTTATAATGGTT
ACAAATAAAGCAATAGCATCACAAATTTCACAAATAAAGCATTTTTTTCACTGCATTCTAGTTGTGGTTT
GTCCAAACTCATCAATGTATCTTATCATGTCTGGAATTGACTCAAATGATGTCAATTAGTCTATCAGAAG
CTCATCTGGTCTCCCTTCCGGGGGACAAGACATCCCTGTTTAATATTTAAACAGCAGTGTTCCCAAACTG
GGTTCTTATATCCCTTGCTCTGGTCAACCAGGTTGCAGGGTTTCCTGTCCTCACAGGAACGAAGTCCCTA
AAGAAACAGTGGCAGCCAGGTTTAGCCCCGGAATTGACTGGATTCCTTTTTTAGGGCCCATTGGTATGGC
TTTTTCCCCGTATCCCCCCAGGTGTCTGCAGGCTCAAAGAGCAGCGAGAAGCGTTCAGAGGAAAGCGATC
CCGTGCCACCTTCCCCGTGCCCGGGCTGTCCCCGCACGCTGCCGGCTCGGGGATGCGGGGGGAGCGCCGG
ACCGGAGCGGAGCCCCGGGCGGCTCGCTGCTGCCCCCTAGCGGGGGAGGGACGTAATTACATCCCTGGGG
GCTTTGGGGGGGGGCTGTCCCTGATATCTATAACAAGAAAATATATATATAATAAGTTATCACGTAAGTA
GAACATGAAATAACAATATAATTATCGTATGAGTTAAATCTTAAAAGTCACGTAAAAGATAATCATGCGT
CATTTTGACTCACGCGGTCGTTATAGTTCAAAATCAGTGACACTTACCGCATTGACAAGCACGCCTCACG
GGAGCTCCAAGCGGCGACTGAGATGTCCTAAATGCACAGCGACGGATTCGCGCTATTTAGAAAGAGAGAG
CAATATTTCAAGAATGCATGCGTCAATTTTACGCAGACTATCTTTCTAGGGTTAATCTAGCTGCATCAGG
ATCATATCGTCGGGTCTTTTTTCCGGCTCAGTCATCGCCCAAGCTGGCGCTATCTGGGCATCGGGGAGGA
AGAAGCCCGTGCCTTTTCCCGCGAGGTTGAAGCGGCATGGAAAGAGTTTGCCGAGGATGACTGCTGCTGC
ATTGACGTTGAGCGAAAACGCACGTTTACCATGATGATTCGGGAAGGTGTGGCCATGCACGCCTTTAACG
GTGAACTGTTCGTTCAGGCCACCTGGGATACCAGTTCGTCGCGGCTTTTCCGGACACAGTTCCGGATGGT
CAGCCCGAAGCGCATCAGCAACCCGAACAATACCGGCGACAGCCGGAACTGCCGTGCCGGTGTGCAGATT
AATGACAGCGGTGCGGCGCTGGGATATTACGTCAGCGAGGACGGGTATCCTGGCTGGATGCCGCAGAAAT
GGACATGGATACCCCGTGAGTTACCCGGCGGGCGCGCTTGGCGTAATCATGGTCATAGCTGTTTCCTGTG
TGAAATTGTTATCCGCTCACAATTCCACACAACATACGAGCCGGAAGCATAAAGTGTAAAGCCTGGGGTG
CCTAATGAGTGAGCTAACTCACATTAATTGCGTTGCGCTCACTGCCCGCTTTCCAGTCGGGAAACCTGTC
GTGCCAGCTGCATTAATGAATCGGCCAACGCGCGGGGAGAGGCGGTTTGCGTATTGGGCGCTCTTCCGCT
TCCTCGCTCACTGACTCGCTGCGCTCGGTCGTTCGGCTGCGGCGAGCGGTATCAGCTCACTCAAAGGCGG
TAATACGGTTATCCACAGAATCAGGGGATAACGCAGGAAAGAACATGTGAGCAAAAGGCCAGCAAAAGGC
CAGGAACCGTAAAAAGGCCGCGTTGCTGGCGTTTTTCCATAGGCTCCGCCCCCCTGACGAGCATCACAAA
AATCGACGCTCAAGTCAGAGGTGGCGAAACCCGACAGGACTATAAAGATACCAGGCGTTTCCCCCTGGAA
GCTCCCTCGTGCGCTCTCCTGTTCCGACCCTGCCGCTTACCGGATACCTGTCCGCCTTTCTCCCTTCGGG
AAGCGTGGCGCTTTCTCATAGCTCACGCTGTAGGTATCTCAGTTCGGTGTAGGTCGTTCGCTCCAAGCTG
GGCTGTGTGCACGAACCCCCCGTTCAGCCCGACCGCTGCGCCTTATCCGGTAACTATCGTCTTGAGTCCA
ACCCGGTAAGACACGACTTATCGCCACTGGCAGCAGCCACTGGTAACAGGATTAGCAGAGCGAGGTATGT
AGGCGGTGCTACAGAGTTCTTGAAGTGGTGGCCTAACTACGGCTACACTAGAAGAACAGTATTTGGTATC
TGCGCTCTGCTGAAGCCAGTTACCTTCGGAAAAAGAGTTGGTAGCTCTTGATCCGGCAAACAAACCACCG
CTGGTAGCGGTGGTTTTTTTGTTTGCAAGCAGCAGATTACGCGCAGAAAAAAAGGATCTCAAGAAGATCC
TTTGATCTTTTCTACGGGGTCTGACGCTCAGTGGAACGAAAACTCACGTTAAGGGATTTTGGTCATGAGA
TTATCAAAAAGGATCTTCACCTAGATCCTTTTAAATTAAAAATGAAGTTTTAAATCAATCTAAAGTATAT
ATGAGTAAACTTGGTCTGACAGTTACCAATGCTTAATCAGTGAGGCACCTATCTCAGCGATCTGTCTATT
TCGTTCATCCATAGTTGCCTGACTCCCCGTCGTGTAGATAACTACGATACGGGAGGGCTTACCATCTGGC
CCCAGTGCTGCAATGATACCGCGAGACCCACGCTCACCGGCTCCAGATTTATCAGCAATAAACCAGCCAG
CCGGAAGGGCCGAGCGCAGAAGTGGTCCTGCAACTTTATCCGCCTCCATCCAGTCTATTAATTGTTGCCG
GGAAGCTAGAGTAAGTAGTTCGCCAGTTAATAGTTTGCGCAACGTTGTTGCCATTGCTACAGGCATCGTG
GTGTCACGCTCGTCGTTTGGTATGGCTTCATTCAGCTCCGGTTCCCAACGATCAAGGCGAGTTACATGAT
CCCCCATGTTGTGCAAAAAAGCGGTTAGCTCCTTCGGTCCTCCGATCGTTGTCAGAAGTAAGTTGGCCGC
AGTGTTATCACTCATGGTTATGGCAGCACTGCATAATTCTCTTACTGTCATGCCATCCGTAAGATGCTTT
TCTGTGACTGGTGAGTACTCAACCAAGTCATTCTGAGAATAGTGTATGCGGCGACCGAGTTGCTCTTGCC
CGGCGTCAATACGGGATAATACCGCGCCACATAGCAGAACTTTAAAAGTGCTCATCATTGGAAAACGTTC
TTCGGGGCGAAAACTCTCAAGGATCTTACCGCTGTTGAGATCCAGTTCGATGTAACCCACTCGTGCACCC
AACTGATCTTCAGCATCTTTTACTTTCACCAGCGTTTCTGGGTGAGCAAAAACAGGAAGGCAAAATGCCG
CAAAAAAGGGAATAAGGGCGACACGGAAATGTTGAATACTCATACTCTTCCTTTTTCAATATTATTGAAG
CATTTATCAGGGTTATTGTCTCATGAGCGGATACATATTTGAATGTATTTAGAAAAATAAACAAATAGGG
GTTCCGCGCACATTTCCCCGAAAAGTGCCACCTAAATTGTAAGCGTTAATATTTTGTTAAAATTCGCGTT
AAATTTTTGTTAAATCAGCTCATTTTTTAACCAATAGGCCGAAATCGGCAAAATCCCTTATAAATCAAAA
GAATAGACCGAGATAGGGT
[37 nt withheld, positions 9317-9353]
AAAGAACGTGGACTCCAACGTCAAAGG
[49 nt withheld, positions 9381-9429]
T
[91 nt withheld, positions 9431-9521]
G
[124 nt withheld, positions 9523-9646]
CCCATTCGCCATTCAGGCTGCGCAACTGTTGGGAAGGGCGATCGGTGCGGGCCTCTTCGCTATTACGCCA
GCTGGCGAAAGGGGGATGTGCTGCAAGGCGATTAAGTTGGGTAACGCCAGGGTTTTCCCAGTCACGACGT
TGTAAAACGACGGCCAGTGAG
Features (pLannotate 1.2.2; 22 found; start..end, strand, type, name):
      1..120     +  CDS            B (fragment): PORTL_LAMBD - Experimental evidence at protein level: Swiss-Prot protein existence level 1. Forms the portal vertex of the capsid (PubMed:6228056, PubMed:6232391). This portal plays critical roles in head assembly, genome packaging, neck/tail attachment, and genome ejection (Probable). The portal protein multimerizes as a single ring-shaped homododecamer arranged around a central channel (PubMed:6232391). Binds to the terminase subunits to form the packaging machine (PubMed:7799432). From Escherichia phage lambda (Bacteriophage lambda).
    641..664     -  misc_feature   MCS (fragment): pBluescript multiple cloning site
   1306..1335    +  LTR            3' LTR (ΔU3) (fragment): self-inactivating 3' long terminal repeat (LTR) from Moloney murine leukemia virus
   1375..1586    +  promoter       EF-1α core promoter: core promoter for human elongation factor EF-1α
   1587..1693    +  intron         EF-1α intron A (fragment): intron upstream of the start codon of human EF-1α
   2322..2525    +  intron         EF-1α intron A: truncated intron upstream of the start codon of human EF-1α
   2550..2966    +  CDS            gag (truncated): truncated Moloney murine leukemia virus (MMLV) gag gene lacking the start codon
   4209..4817    +  CDS            EIF4E (fragment) (sequence withheld): IF4E_HUMAN - Also known as EIF4EL1, EIF4F. Experimental evidence at protein level: Swiss-Prot protein existence level 1. Recognizes and binds the 7-methylguanosine-containing mRNA cap during an early step in the initiation of protein synthesis and facilitates ribosome binding by inducing the unwinding of the mRNAs secondary structures (PubMed:16271312, PubMed:22578813). In addition to its role in translation initiation, also acts as a regulator of translation and stability in the cytoplasm (PubMed:24335285). Component of the CYFIP1-EIF4E-FMR1 complex which binds to the mRNA cap and mediates tr
   4884..5585    +  CDS            mNeonGreen: mNeonGreen is a basic (constitutively fluorescent) green/yellow fluorescent protein published in 2013, derived from Branchiostoma lanceolatum. It is reported to be a very rapidly-maturing monomer with moderate acid sensitivity.
   5590..5617    +  misc_feature   WPRE (fragment): woodchuck hepatitis virus posttranscriptional regulatory element
   5630..5751    +  polyA_signal   SV40 poly(A) signal: SV40 polyadenylation signal
   5769..5861    +  ncRNA          G-CSF SLDE: Accession: RF00183 - G-CSF factor stem-loop destabilising element (SLDE)
   6558..7025    +  CDS            B (fragment): PORTL_LAMBD - Experimental evidence at protein level: Swiss-Prot protein existence level 1. Forms the portal vertex of the capsid (PubMed:6228056, PubMed:6232391). This portal plays critical roles in head assembly, genome packaging, neck/tail attachment, and genome ejection (Probable). The portal protein multimerizes as a single ring-shaped homododecamer arranged around a central channel (PubMed:6232391). Binds to the terminase subunits to form the packaging machine (PubMed:7799432). From Escherichia phage lambda (Bacteriophage lambda).
   7063..7079    -  protein_bind   lac operator: The lac repressor binds to the lac operator to inhibit transcription in E. coli. This inhibition can be relieved by adding lactose or isopropyl-β-D-thiogalactopyranoside (IPTG). lac repressor encoded by lacI
   7087..7117    -  promoter       lac promoter: promoter for the E. coli lac operon
   7132..7153    -  protein_bind   CAP binding site: CAP binding activates transcription in the presence of cAMP. E. coli catabolite activator protein
   7166..7258    -  CDS            lacI (fragment): lac repressor; lacI; The lac repressor binds to the lac operator to inhibit transcription in E. coli. This inhibition can be relieved by adding lactose or isopropyl-β-D-thiogalactopyranoside (IPTG).
   7441..8029    -  rep_origin     ori: high-copy-number ColE1/pMB1/pBR322/pUC origin of replication
   8200..9060    -  CDS            AmpR: β-lactamase; bla; confers resistance to ampicillin, carbenicillin, and related antibiotics
   9061..9165    -  promoter       AmpR promoter: bla
   9218..9646    -  rep_origin     f1 ori (sequence partly withheld): f1 bacteriophage origin of replication; arrow indicates direction of (+) strand synthesis
   9651..9806    -  CDS            lacZα (fragment): LacZα fragment of β-galactosidase; lacZ fragment
