[The description below was written by a language model from this plasmid's Addgene catalogue record and pLannotate feature annotations shown in this document.]
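Description:
pPB_EF1a_Gag-EIF4E is a 9.8 kb piggyBac transposon plasmid for mammalian expression, built on the pB-rtTA backbone. Co-delivered with a piggyBac transposase, vectors of this type insert the cassette lying between the transposon terminal repeats into the host genome for stable expression. The automated feature table does not itself label those repeats, so the piggyBac identity rests on the catalogue entry. In bacteria the plasmid is maintained through a high-copy ColE1/pUC-type origin and selected with ampicillin via the β-lactamase gene. An f1 origin and remnants of lac/lacZα and pBluescript cloning sequence are also present, and short stretches matching a phage lambda gene flank the cassette, apparently as backbone filler.

The payload is the Moloney murine leukemia virus Gag polyprotein fused at its C terminus to human EIF4E, the translation initiation factor that binds the 7-methylguanosine cap of mRNAs. Expression is driven by the human EF1α promoter with its intron A. The annotation software marks only the first part of gag and a fragment of EIF4E, but their positions are consistent with one continuous fusion reading frame. An mNeonGreen coding sequence follows shortly downstream of EIF4E and serves as the listed selectable marker, allowing fluorescent identification or sorting of expressing cells. The record does not state how it is linked to the fusion. A fragment annotated as WPRE and an SV40 polyadenylation signal close the transcription unit.

Because Gag drives budding of virus-like particles, tethering a cap-binding protein to it would be expected to load cellular mRNAs into released particles. This fits the associated work on live-cell transcriptomics with engineered virus-like particles.
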