Addgene plasmid #212657: pPB_EF1a_Gag-EIF4E
Purpose: piggyBac vector to express an MLV Gag-EIF4E fusion protein
Depositing lab: Paul Blainey. Depositing organization: Broad Institute. Publication: Live-cell transcriptomics with engineered virus-like particles. Najia MA, Le A, Borrajo J, Pruett L, Tsai F, Ogi R, Huang JY, Griffith LG, Daley GQ, Blainey PC. Cell. 2026 Sep 1:S0092-8674(26)00932-3. doi: 10.1016/j.cell.2026.08.005. PubMed 42679822.
Backbone
  Vector backbone: pB-rtTA (Addgene #126034)
  Vector type: Mammalian Expression ; piggyBac
  Selectable markers: mNeon
Growth in bacteria
  Bacterial resistance: Ampicillin, 100 μg/mL
  Growth temperature: 30°C
  Growth strain: NEB Stable
  Copy number: High Copy
Gene/Insert
  Gene/Insert name: MLV Gag (UniProt ID: P03332)
  Species: MoMLV
  Entrez Gene: gag (a.k.a. MLVgp8)
  Promoter: EF1a
  Tag / fusion protein: EIF4E (C terminal on insert)
  Cloning method: Gibson Cloning
  Sequencing primers: 5′ gcgatggagtttccccacactg
Resource information
  A portion of this plasmid was derived from a plasmid made by: The MLV Gag ORF was cloned from MLV Gag-YFP (Addgene Plasmid #1813, a gift from Walther Mothes)
Terms and licenses: Academic/Nonprofit Terms; Industry Terms: Not Available to Industry
Depositor comments: Please visit https://doi.org/10.1101/2024.10.01.616098 for bioRxiv preprint.
How to cite: pPB_EF1a_Gag-EIF4E was a gift from Paul Blainey (Addgene plasmid # 212657 ; http://n2t.net/addgene:212657 ; RRID:Addgene_212657)
